Addgene plasmid #194417: LT1_78_TU2of2_HOhomology
Purpose: (Empty Backbone) TU2 backbone (for TU #2 for plasmid with 2 TUs) with HO homology arms for Saccharomyces cerevisiae
Depositing lab: Lisbeth Olsson. Depositing organization: Chalmers University of Technology. Publication: ScEnSor Kit for Saccharomyces cerevisiae Engineering and Biosensor-Driven Investigation of the Intracellular Environment. Torello Pianale L, Olsson L. ACS Synth Biol. 2023 Aug 8. doi: 10.1021/acssynbio.3c00124. PubMed 37552581.
Backbone
  Vector backbone: MoClo YTK
  Vector type: Bacterial Expression, Synthetic Biology
Growth in bacteria
  Bacterial resistance: Ampicillin, 100 μg/mL
  Growth temperature: 37°C
  Growth strain: DH5alpha
  Copy number: High Copy
Gene/Insert
  Gene/Insert name: None
  Mutation: NA
Resource information
  A portion of this plasmid was derived from a plasmid made by: GFP dropout cassette from Addgene plasmid #65154
Terms and licenses: Academic/Nonprofit Terms; Industry Terms: Not Available to Industry
How to cite: LT1_78_TU2of2_HOhomology was a gift from Lisbeth Olsson (Addgene plasmid # 194417 ; http://n2t.net/addgene:194417 ; RRID:Addgene_194417)
