[The description below was written by a language model from this plasmid's Addgene catalogue record and pLannotate feature annotations shown in this document.]
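Description:
LT1_78_TU2of2_HOhomology is an empty acceptor backbone built on the MoClo Yeast Toolkit (YTK) framework and distributed as part of the ScEnSor Kit for engineering Saccharomyces cerevisiae. It is designed to receive the second transcriptional unit (TU2) in a hierarchical assembly scheme whose final plasmid carries two transcriptional units, and it is described as containing homology arms to the yeast HO locus, a commonly used integration site. It is maintained in E. coli as a high-copy plasmid through a ColE1/pUC-type origin, with selection by ampicillin via the β-lactamase gene (AmpR) and its native promoter.

The record lists no insert. In its place sits a GFP dropout cassette, derived from another YTK plasmid, which the feature table shows as a superfolder GFP coding sequence followed by the rrnB T1 and T7Te bacterial terminators. In MoClo-style Golden Gate cloning, such a cassette serves as a visual screen: correctly assembled parts displace the GFP, so non-fluorescent E. coli colonies carry the desired assembly while green colonies retain the uncut backbone. The bacterial promoter driving sfGFP is not annotated, nor are the Type IIS restriction sites, assembly connectors or the HO homology arms themselves. The automated annotation of the 4,339 nt sequence identifies only six features and leaves sizeable regions unlabelled. No yeast selection marker or yeast replication origin is annotated or stated. The intended use is as an intermediate cloning vector for assembling promoter–gene–terminator units, such as the kit's biosensors, destined for the HO locus.
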