Features (pLannotate 1.2.2; 6 found; start..end, strand, type, name):
    373..1086    +  CDS            superfolder GFP: GFP variant that folds robustly even when fused to poorly folded proteins (Pédelacq et al., 2006)
   1098..1169    +  terminator     rrnB T1 terminator: transcription terminator T1 from the E. coli rrnB gene
   1185..1212    +  terminator     T7Te terminator: phage T7 early transcription terminator
   2053..2913    -  CDS            AmpR: β-lactamase; bla; confers resistance to ampicillin, carbenicillin, and related antibiotics
   2914..3018    -  promoter       AmpR promoter: bla
   3121..3709    +  rep_origin     ori: high-copy-number ColE1/pMB1/pBR322/pUC origin of replication
>Addgene plasmid #194417 | LT1_78_TU2of2_HOhomology | addgene full sequence | sequence record 382896 | Addgene NGS Result
TCCCTGAATTCGCATCTAGAACGGGGTCATCACGGCTCATCATGCGCCAAACAAATGTGTGCAATACACG
CTCGGATGACTGCATGATGACCGCACTGACTGGGGACAGCAGATCCACCTAAGCCTGTGAGAGAAGCAGA
CACCCGACAGATCAAGGCAGTTACGTCTCACCAAACCAGATGTCAACACAGCTACAACGTGAGACCGAAA
GTGAAACGTGATTTCATGCGTCATTTTGAACATTTTGTAAATCTTATTTAATAATGTGTGCGGCAATTCA
CATTTAATTTATGAATGTTTTCTTAACATCGCGGCAACTCAAGAAACGGCAGGTTCGGATCTTAGCTACT
AGAGAAAGAGGAGAAATACTAGATGCGTAAAGGCGAAGAGCTGTTCACTGGTGTCGTCCCTATTCTGGTG
GAACTGGATGGTGATGTCAACGGTCATAAGTTTTCCGTGCGTGGCGAGGGTGAAGGTGACGCAACTAATG
GTAAACTGACGCTGAAGTTCATCTGTACTACTGGTAAACTGCCGGTTCCTTGGCCGACTCTGGTAACGAC
GCTGACTTATGGTGTTCAGTGCTTTGCTCGTTATCCGGACCATATGAAGCAGCATGACTTCTTCAAGTCC
GCCATGCCGGAAGGCTATGTGCAGGAACGCACGATTTCCTTTAAGGATGACGGCACGTACAAAACGCGTG
CGGAAGTGAAATTTGAAGGCGATACCCTGGTAAACCGCATTGAGCTGAAAGGCATTGACTTTAAAGAGGA
CGGCAATATCCTGGGCCATAAGCTGGAATACAATTTTAACAGCCACAATGTTTACATCACCGCCGATAAA
CAAAAAAATGGCATTAAAGCGAATTTTAAAATTCGCCACAACGTGGAGGATGGCAGCGTGCAGCTGGCTG
ATCACTACCAGCAAAACACTCCAATCGGTGATGGTCCTGTTCTGCTGCCAGACAATCACTATCTGAGCAC
GCAAAGCGTTCTGTCTAAAGATCCGAACGAGAAACGCGATCATATGGTTCTGCTGGAGTTCGTAACCGCA
GCGGGCATCACGCATGGTATGGATGAACTGTACAAATGACCAGGCATCAAATAAAACGAAAGGCTCAGTC
GAAAGACTGGGCCTTTCGTTTTATCTGTTGTTTGTCGGTGAACGCTCTCTACTAGAGTCACACTGGCTCA
CCTTCGGGTGGGCCTTTCTGCGTTTATAGGTCTCAGCTGAGCATGAGACGGAAATCTGCTCGTCAGTGGT
GCTCACACTGACGAATCATGTACAGATCATACCGATGACTGCCTGGCGACTCACAACTAAGCAAGACAGC
CGGAACCAGCGCCGGCGAACACCACTGCATATATGGCATATCACAACAGTCCAACTAGTGCACTGCAGTA
CATAACCCCTAGGTCTTCCTGAGAGTTATCGTGTTGCATCTGCGGCTTTAAATTGATGTATCTCATCGCA
GGCACGGGCAGTACAGTGCCCTGAGCGTAGGGAAAAATGAAAAAAAGGATGTAACTTTTAACATAATTCC
AGCACGCAGCGATTGGGTATAATGAAGATTGTTAAGTTCAACAACATGTGAAATTCTTAGCTCCGCAACT
TGCTTGAATTATGAGCTCTAAGATTCAAGAAGTAAATAGGTCATATAATGGAATGATAGTAGTACTTGAT
AAAGGAACCATGTGATCTTACGTTGATATGAAAATAATTCTCTCACAGAAGTCAGTTTGTATGACTAACA
TAGAGAGTAATTGCTTTTCGGATAAAATCGCACCTAACAAAGATTACCTTTTGTAAAGCCTCCAGAACAG
CTATGAATGTTCGTTATTCTACGCACTTTCTTTCATACATCTTGATCCGCCTTTTTTGATGTAGGTTTTA
ACGCGGCAAAACATATTAATTTTTCTGATTTGGAAAAATAAAGAGTTAGTTCTGCCCCGAGCGGCCGCGA
TTATCAAAAAGGATCTTCACCTAGATCCTTTTAAATTAAAAATGAAGTTTTAAATCAATCTAAAGTATAT
ATGAGTAAACTTGGTCTGACAGTTACCAATGCTTAATCAGTGAGGCACCTATCTCAGCGATCTGTCTATT
TCGTTCATCCATAGTTGCCTGACTCCCCGTCGTGTAGATAACTACGATACGGGAGGGCTTACCATCTGGC
CCCAGTGCTGCAATGATACCGCGGGACCCACGCTCACCGGCTCCAGATTTATCAGCAATAAACCAGCCAG
CCGGAAGGGCCGAGCGCAGAAGTGGTCCTGCAACTTTATCCGCCTCCATCCAGTCTATTAATTGTTGCCG
GGAAGCTAGAGTAAGTAGTTCGCCAGTTAATAGTTTGCGCAACGTTGTTGCCATTGCTACAGGCATCGTG
GTGTCACGCTCGTCGTTTGGTATGGCTTCATTCAGCTCCGGTTCCCAACGATCAAGGCGAGTTACATGAT
CCCCCATGTTGTGCAAAAAAGCGGTTAGCTCCTTCGGTCCTCCGATCGTTGTCAGAAGTAAGTTGGCCGC
AGTGTTATCACTCATGGTTATGGCAGCACTGCATAATTCTCTTACTGTCATGCCATCCGTAAGATGCTTT
TCTGTGACTGGTGAGTACTCAACCAAGTCATTCTGAGAATAGTGTATGCGGCGACCGAGTTGCTCTTGCC
CGGCGTCAATACGGGATAATACCGCGCCACATAGCAGAACTTTAAAAGTGCTCATCATTGGAAAACGTTC
TTCGGGGCGAAAACTCTCAAGGATCTTACCGCTGTTGAGATCCAGTTCGATGTAACCCACTCGTGCACCC
AACTGATCTTCAGCATCTTTTACTTTCACCAGCGTTTCTGGGTGAGCAAAAACAGGAAGGCAAAATGCCG
CAAAAAAGGGAATAAGGGCGACACGGAAATGTTGAATACTCATACTCTTCCTTTTTCAATATTATTGAAG
CATTTATCAGGGTTATTGTCTCATGAGCGGATACATATTTGAATGTATTTAGAAAAATAAACAAATAGGG
GTTCCGCGCACATTTCCCCGAAAAGTGCCACCTGTCATGACCAAAATCCCTTAACGTGAGTTTTCGTTCC
ACTGAGCGTCAGACCCCGTAGAAAAGATCAAAGGATCTTCTTGAGATCCTTTTTTTCTGCGCGTAATCTG
CTGCTTGCAAACAAAAAAACCACCGCTACCAGCGGTGGTTTGTTTGCCGGATCAAGAGCTACCAACTCTT
TTTCCGAAGGTAACTGGCTTCAGCAGAGCGCAGATACCAAATACTGTTCTTCTAGTGTAGCCGTAGTTAG
GCCACCACTTCAAGAACTCTGTAGCACCGCCTACATACCTCGCTCTGCTAATCCTGTTACCAGTGGCTGC
TGCCAGTGGCGATAAGTCGTGTCTTACCGGGTTGGACTCAAGACGATAGTTACCGGATAAGGCGCAGCGG
TCGGGCTGAACGGGGGGTTCGTGCACACAGCCCAGCTTGGAGCGAACGACCTACACCGAACTGAGATACC
TACAGCGTGAGCTATGAGAAAGCGCCACGCTTCCCGAAGGGAGAAAGGCGGACAGGTATCCGGTAAGCGG
CAGGGTCGGAACAGGAGAGCGCACGAGGGAGCTTCCAGGGGGAAACGCCTGGTATCTTTATAGTCCTGTC
GGGTTTCGCCACCTCTGACTTGAGCGTCGATTTTTGTGATGCTCGTCAGGGGGGCGGAGCCTATGGAAAA
ACGCCAGCAACGCGGCCTTTTTACGGTTCCTGGCCTTTTGCTGGCCTTTTGCTCACATGTTCTTTCCTGC
GTTATCCCCTGATTCTGTGGATAACCGTGCGGCCGCCAATTCTAATTGTATCGAGATCACTTTTCGTGAT
CCGCTAATCAGCGACGGTCACATTAGGTTTGCCAAGTCAGGGTATGAACCATACGATCAGTTTTCGTGAA
CCTGGTACGTATATTGTGGCGTTTGTGTATATTTTCATTCTTTGACAACAATCAATACCAACCTCAAATA
GGAAAAGTAATAAGTTTGGCGTTACACCCCAAAAGACGCCAAACGGATCGAACTTACTCAATAGCAATTA
GCGAGACAAAACCTACGTTAAGACCTGTAACCGATTTATCAAAGCACTCTGCGGTTCTTTCTTGGGAATA
TTACCTGGACATTTTGTGCCCTCAAGAAACGAGGCTCTACGAGCCTGTTGGAGCCCCTCAGACATTAGCC
GCCACGAATCAAACTTTTTACGCGATTCGGCCCAAATCAGTTTCTCACAGATCATTCGTAGAGTGAAAAA
GCACATCGATTATTTGATACCCCTTTGGGTTAATTACTGTTGAGGTCTTTGCCGTAAGTTCCATCGCTG
